>Addgene plasmid #185565 | pFSW GAP43-jRGECO1a P2A Syp-Halo | addgene full sequence | sequence record 369042 | Addgene NGS Result
GTCGACGGATCGGGAGATCTCCCGATCCCCTATGGTGCACTCTCAGTACAATCTGCTCTGATGCCGCATA
GTTAAGCCAGTATCTGCTCCCTGCTTGTGTGTTGGAGGTCGCTGAGTAGTGCGCGAGCAAAATTTAAGCT
ACAACAAGGCAAGGCTTGACCGACAATTGCATGAAGAATCTGCTTAGGGTTAGGCGTTTTGCGCTGCTTC
GCGATGTACGGGCCAGATATACGCGTTGACATTGATTATTGACTAGTTATTAATAGTAATCAATTACGGG
GTCATTAGTTCATAGCCCATATATGGAGTTCCGCGTTACATAACTTACGGTAAATGGCCCGCCTGGCTGA
CCGCCCAACGACCCCCGCCCATTGACGTCAATAATGACGTATGTTCCCATAGTAACGCCAATAGGGACTT
TCCATTGACGTCAATGGGTGGAGTATTTACGGTAAACTGCCCACTTGGCAGTACATCAAGTGTATCATAT
GCCAAGTACGCCCCCTATTGACGTCAATGACGGTAAATGGCCCGCCTGGCATTATGCCCAGTACATGACC
TTATGGGACTTTCCTACTTGGCAGTACATCTACGTATTAGTCATCGCTATTACCATGGTGATGCGGTTTT
GGCAGTACATCAATGGGCGTGGATAGCGGTTTGACTCACGGGGATTTCCAAGTCTCCACCCCATTGACGT
CAATGGGAGTTTGTTTTGGCACCAAAATCAACGGGACTTTCCAAAATGTCGTAACAACTCCGCCCCATTG
ACGCAAATGGGCGGTAGGCGTGTACGGTGGGAGGTCTATATAAGCAGCGCGTTTTGCCTGTACTGGGTCT
CTCTGGTTAGACCAGATCTGAGCCTGGGAGCTCTCTGGCTAACTAGGGAACCCACTGCTTAAGCCTCAAT
AAAGCTTGCCTTGAGTGCTTCAAGTAGTGTGTGCCCGTCTGTTGTGTGACTCTGGTAACTAGAGATCCCT
CAGACCCTTTTAGTCAGTGTGGAAAATCTCTAGCAGTGGCGCCCGAACAGGGACTTGAAAGCGAAAGGGA
AACCAGAGGAGCTCTCTCGACGCAGGACTCGGCTTGCTGAAGCGCGCACGGCAAGAGGCGAGGGGCGGCG
ACTGGTGAGTACGCCAAAAATTTTGACTAGCGGAGGCTAGAAGGAGAGAGATGGGTGCGAGAGCGTCAGT
ATTAAGCGGGGGAGAATTAGATCGCGATGGGAAAAAATTCGGTTAAGGCCAGGGGGAAAGAAAAAATATA
AATTAAAACATATAGTATGGGCAAGCAGGGAGCTAGAACGATTCGCAGTTAATCCTGGCCTGTTAGAAAC
ATCAGAAGGCTGTAGACAAATACTGGGACAGCTACAACCATCCCTTCAGACAGGATCAGAAGAACTTAGA
TCATTATATAATACAGTAGCAACCCTCTATTGTGTGCATCAAAGGATAGAGATAAAAGACACCAAGGAAG
CTTTAGACAAGATAGAGGAAGAGCAAAACAAAAGTAAGACCACCGCACAGCAAGCGGCCGCTGATCTTCA
GACCTGGAGGAGGAGATATGAGGGACAATTGGAGAAGTGAATTATATAAATATAAAGTAGTAAAAATTGA
ACCATTAGGAGTAGCACCCACCAAGGCAAAGAGAAGAGTGGTGCAGAGAGAAAAAAGAGCAGTGGGAATA
GGAGCTTTGTTCCTTGGGTTCTTGGGAGCAGCAGGAAGCACTATGGGCGCAGCGTCAATGACGCTGACGG
TACAGGCCAGACAATTATTGTCTGGTATAGTGCAGCAGCAGAACAATTTGCTGAGGGCTATTGAGGCGCA
ACAGCATCTGTTGCAACTCACAGTCTGGGGCATCAAGCAGCTCCAGGCAAGAATCCTGGCTGTGGAAAGA
TACCTAAAGGATCAACAGCTCCTGGGGATTTGGGGTTGCTCTGGAAAACTCATTTGCACCACTGCTGTGC
CTTGGAATGCTAGTTGGAGTAATAAATCTCTGGAACAGATTTGGAATCACACGACCTGGATGGAGTGGGA
CAGAGAAATTAACAATTACACAAGCTTAATACACTCCTTAATTGAAGAATCGCAAAACCAGCAAGAAAAG
AATGAACAAGAATTATTGGAATTAGATAAATGGGCAAGTTTGTGGAATTGGTTTAACATAACAAATTGGC
TGTGGTATATAAAATTATTCATAATGATAGTAGGAGGCTTGGTAGGTTTAAGAATAGTTTTTGCTGTACT
TTCTATAGTGAATAGAGTTAGGCAGGGATATTCACCATTATCGTTTCAGACCCACCTCCCAACCCCGAGG
GGACCCGACAGGCCCGAAGGAATAGAAGAAGAAGGTGGAGAGAGAGACAGAGACAGATCCATTCGATTAG
TGAACGGATCGGCACTGCGTGCGCCAATTCTGCAGACAAATGGCAGTATTCATCCACAATTTTAAAAGAA
AAGGGGGGATTGGGGGGTACAGTGCAGGGGAAAGAATAGTAGACATAATAGCAACAGACATACAAACTAA
AGAATTACAAAAACAAATTACAAAAATTCAAAATTTTCGGGTTTATTACAGGGACAGCAGAGATCCAGTT
TGGTTAATTAAAGTGCAAGTGGTTTTAGGACCAGGATGAGGCGGGGTGGGGGTGCCTACCTGACGACCGA
CCCCGACCCACTGGACAAGCACCCAACCCCCATTCCCCAAATTGCGCATCCCCTATCAGAGAGGGGGAGG
GGAAACAGGATGCGGCGAGGCGCGTGCGCACTGCCAGCTTCAGCACCGCGGACAGTGCCTTCGCCCCCGC
CTGGCGGCGCGCGCCACCGCCGCCTCAGCACTGAAGGCGCGCTGACGTCACTCGCCGGTCCCCCGTAAAC
TCCCCTTCCCGGCCACCTTGGTCGCGTCCGCGCCGCCGCCGGCCCAGCCGGACCGCACCACGCGAGGCGC
GAGATAGGGGGGCACGGGCGCGACCATCTGCGCTGCGGCGCCGGCGACTCAGCGCTGCCTCAGTCTGCGG
TGGGCAGCGGAGGAGTCGTGTCGTGCCTGAGAGCGCAGGTACGGCTAGCGGATCGCCACCATGCTGTGCT
GTATGAGAAGAACCAAACAGGTTGAAAAGAATGATGAGGACCAAAAGATTGGTTCTCATCATCATCATCA
TCATGGTATGGCTAGCATGACTGGTGGACAGCAAATGGGTCGGGATCTGTACGACGATGACGATAAGGAT
CTCGCAACAATGGTCGACTCATCACGTCGTAAGTGGAATAAGGCAGGTCACGCAGTCAGAGCTATAGGTC
GGCTGAGCTCACCCGTGGTTTCCGAGCGGATGTACCCCGAGGACGGCGCCCTGAAGAGCGAGATCAAGAA
GGGGCTGAGGCTGAAGGACGGCGGCCACTACGCCGCCGAGGTCAAGACCACCTACAAGGCCAAGAAGCCC
GTGCAGCTGCCCGGCGCCTACATCGTGGACATCAAGTTGGACATCGTGTCCCACAACGAGGACTACACCA
TCGTGGAACAGTGCGAACGCGCCGAGGGCCGCCACTCCACCGGCGGCATGGACGAGCTGTACAAGGGAGG
TACAGGCGGGAGTCTGGTGAGCAAGGGCGAGGAGGATAACATGGCCATCATCAAGGAGTTCATGCGCTTC
AAGGTGCACATGGAGGGCTCCGTGAACGGCCACGAGTTCGAGATCGAGGGCGAGGGCGAGGGCCGCCCCT
ACGAGGCCTTTCAGACCGCTAAGCTGAAGGTGACCAAGGGTGGCCCCCTGCCCTTCGCCTGGGACATCCT
GTCCCCTCAGTTCATGTACGGCTCCAAGGCCTACATTAAGCACCCAGCCGACATCCCCGACTACTTCAAG
CTGTCCTTCCCCGAGGGCTTCAGGTGGGAGCGCGTGATGAACTTCGAGGACGGCGGCATTATTCACGTGA
ACCAGGACTCCTCCCTGCAGGACGGCGTATTCATCTACAAGGTGAAGCTGCGCGGCACCAACTTCCCCCC
CGACGGCCCCGTAATGCAGAAGAAGACCATGGGCTGGGAGGCTACGCGTGACGACCTGACTGAAGAGCAG
ATCGCAGAATTTAAAGAGGCTTTCTCCCTATTTGACAAGGACGGGGATGGGACGATAACAACCAAGGAGC
TTGGGACGGTGTTCCGATCGCTGGGGCAGAACCCCACAGAAGCAGAGCTGCAGGACATGATCAATGAAGT
AGATGCCGACGGTGACGGCACATTCGACTTCCCTGAGTTCCTGACGATGATGGCAAGAAAAATGAATGAC
ACAGACAGTGAAGAGGAAATTCGCGAAGCGTTCCGCGTGTTTGATAAGGACGGCAATGGCTACATCGGCG
CAGCAGAGCTTCGCCACGTGATGACAGACCTTGGAGAGAAGTTAACAGATGAGGAGGTTGATGAAATGAT
CAGGGTAGCAGACATCGATGGGGATGGTCAGGTAAACTACGAAGAGTTTGTACAAATGATGACAGCGAAG
GGAAGCGGAGCTACTAACTTCAGCCTGCTGAAGCAAGCTGGAGACGTGGAGGAGAACCCTGGACCTATGG
ACGTGGTGAATCAGCTGGTGGCTGGGGGTCAGTTCCGGGTGGTCAAGGAGCCCCTTGGCTTCGTGAAGGT
GCTGCAGTGGGTCTTTGCCATCTTCGCCTTTGCTACGTGTGGCAGCTACACCGGGGAGCTTCGGCTGAGC
GTGGAGTGTGCCAACAAGACGGAGAGTGCCCTCAACATCGAAGTTGAATTCGAGTACCCCTTCAGGCTGC
ACCAAGTGTACTTTGATGCACCCTCCTGCGTCAAAGGGGGCACTACCAAGATCTTCCTGGTTGGGGACTA
CTCCTCGTCGGCTGAATTCTTTGTCACCGTGGCTGTGTTTGCCTTCCTCTACTCCATGGGGGCCCTGGCC
ACCTACATCTTCCTGCAGAACAAGTACCGAGAGAACAACAAAGGGCCTATGATGGACTTTCTGGCTACAG
CCGTGTTCGCTTTCATGTGGCTAGTTAGTTCATCAGCCTGGGCCAAAGGCCTGTCCGATGTGAAGATGGC
CACGGACCCAGAGAACATTATCAAGGAGATGCCCATGTGCCGCCAGACAGGGAACACATGCAAGGAACTG
AGGGACCCTGTGACTTCAGGACTCAACACCTCAGTGGTGTTTGGCTTCCTGAACCTGGTGCTCTGGGTTG
GCAACTTATGGTTCGTGTTCAAGGAGACAGGCTGGGCAGCCCCATTCATGCGCGCACCTCCAGGCGCCCC
GGAAAAGCAACCAGCACCTGGCGATGCCTACGGCGATGCGGGCTACGGGCAGGGCCCCGGAGGCTATGGG
CCCCAGGACTCCTACGGGCCTCAGGGTGGTTATCAACCCGATTACGGGCAGCCAGCCAGCGGTGGCGGTG
GCTACGGGCCTCAGGGCGACTATGGGCAGCAAGGCTATGGCCAACAGGGTGCGCCCACCTCCTTCTCCAA
TCAGATGAAAGGATCCGGAAGTTCGGGGTCCAGCGGTTCTTCAGGCAGTTCCGAGGATCTGTACTTTCAG
AGCGATAACGATGGATCCGAAATCGGTACTGGCTTTCCATTCGACCCCCATTATGTGGAAGTCCTGGGCG
AGCGCATGCACTACGTCGATGTTGGTCCGCGCGATGGCACCCCTGTGCTGTTCCTGCACGGTAACCCGAC
CTCCTCCTACGTGTGGCGCAACATCATCCCGCATGTTGCACCGACCCATCGCTGCATTGCTCCAGACCTG
ATCGGTATGGGCAAATCCGACAAACCAGACCTGGGTTATTTCTTCGACGACCACGTCCGCTTCATGGATG
CCTTCATCGAAGCCCTGGGTCTGGAAGAGGTCGTCCTGGTCATTCACGACTGGGGCTCCGCTCTGGGTTT
CCACTGGGCCAAGCGCAATCCAGAGCGCGTCAAAGGTATTGCATTTATGGAGTTCATCCGCCCTATCCCG
ACCTGGGACGAATGGCCAGAATTTGCCCGCGAGACCTTCCAGGCCTTCCGCACCACCGACGTCGGCCGCA
AGCTGATCATCGATCAGAACGTTTTTATCGAGGGTACGCTGCCGATGGGTGTCGTCCGCCCGCTGACTGA
AGTCGAGATGGACCATTACCGCGAGCCGTTCCTGAATCCTGTTGACCGCGAGCCACTGTGGCGCTTCCCA
AACGAGCTGCCAATCGCCGGTGAGCCAGCGAACATCGTCGCGCTGGTCGAAGAATACATGGACTGGCTGC
ACCAGTCCCCTGTCCCGAAGCTGCTGTTCTGGGGCACCCCAGGCGTTCTGATCCCACCGGCCGAAGCCGC
TCGCCTGGCCAAAAGCCTGCCTAACTGCAAGGCTGTGGACATCGGCCCGGGTCTGAATCTGCTGCAAGAA
GACAACCCGGACCTGATCGGCAGCGAGATCGCGCGCTGGCTGTCTACTCTGGAGATTTCCTGAGGCCGCA
CTCCTCAGGTGCAGGCTGCAATTCGATATCAAGCTTATCGATAATCAACCTCTGGATTACAAAATTTGTG
AAAGATTGACTGGTATTCTTAACTATGTTGCTCCTTTTACGCTATGTGGATACGCTGCTTTAATGCCTTT
GTATCATGCTATTGCTTCCCGTATGGCTTTCATTTTCTCCTCCTTGTATAAATCCTGGTTGCTGTCTCTT
TATGAGGAGTTGTGGCCCGTTGTCAGGCAACGTGGCGTGGTGTGCACTGTGTTTGCTGACGCAACCCCCA
CTGGTTGGGGCATTGCCACCACCTGTCAGCTCCTTTCCGGGACTTTCGCTTTCCCCCTCCCTATTGCCAC
GGCGGAACTCATCGCCGCCTGCCTTGCCCGCTGCTGGACAGGGGCTCGGCTGTTGGGCACTGACAATTCC
GTGGTGTTGTCGGGGAAATCATCGTCCTTTCCTTGGCTGCTCGCCTGTGTTGCCACCTGGATTCTGCGCG
GGACGTCCTTCTGCTACGTCCCTTCGGCCCTCAATCCAGCGGACCTTCCTTCCCGCGGCCTGCTGCCGGC
TCTGCGGCCTCTTCCGCGTCTTCGCCTTCGCCCTCAGACGAGTCGGATCTCCCTTTGGGCCGCCTCCCCG
CATCGATACCGTCGACCTCGAGACCTAGAAAAACATGGAGCAATCACAAGTAGCAATACAGCAGCTACCA
ATGCTGATTGTGCCTGGCTAGAAGCACAAGAGGAGGAGGAGGTGGGTTTTCCAGTCACACCTCAGGTACC
TTTAAGACCAATGACTTACAAGGCAGCTGTAGATCTTAGCCACTTTTTAAAAGAAAAGGGGGGACTGGAA
GGGCTAATTCACTCCCAACGAAGACAAGATATCCTTGATCTGTGGATCTACCACACACAAGGCTACTTCC
CTGATTGGCAGAACTACACACCAGGGCCAGGGATCAGATATCCACTGACCTTTGGATGGTGCTACAAGCT
AGTACCAGTTGAGCAAGAGAAGGTAGAAGAAGCCAATGAAGGAGAGAACACCCGCTTGTTACACCCTGTG
AGCCTGCATGGGATGGATGACCCGGAGAGAGAAGTATTAGAGTGGAGGTTTGACAGCCGCCTAGCATTTC
ATCACATGGCCCGAGAGCTGCATCCGGACTGTACTGGGTCTCTCTGGTTAGACCAGATCTGAGCCTGGGA
GCTCTCTGGCTAACTAGGGAACCCACTGCTTAAGCCTCAATAAAGCTTGCCTTGAGTGCTTCAAGTAGTG
TGTGCCCGTCTGTTGTGTGACTCTGGTAACTAGAGATCCCTCAGACCCTTTTAGTCAGTGTGGAAAATCT
CTAGCAGGGCCCGTTTAAACCCGCTGATCAGCCTCGACTGTGCCTTCTAGTTGCCAGCCATCTGTTGTTT
GCCCCTCCCCCGTGCCTTCCTTGACCCTGGAAGGTGCCACTCCCACTGTCCTTTCCTAATAAAATGAGGA
AATTGCATCGCATTGTCTGAGTAGGTGTCATTCTATTCTGGGGGGTGGGGTGGGGCAGGACAGCAAGGGG
GAGGATTGGGAAGACAATAGCAGGCATGCTGGGGATGCGGTGGGCTCTATGGCTTCTGAGGCGGAAAGAA
CCAGCTGGGGCTCTAGGGGGTATCCCC
[124 nt withheld, positions 8078-8201]
C
[91 nt withheld, positions 8203-8293]
A
[49 nt withheld, positions 8295-8343]
CCTTTGACGTTGGAGTCCACGTTCTTT
[37 nt withheld, positions 8371-8407]
ACCCTATCTCGGTCTATTCTTTTGATTTATAAGGGATTTTGCCGATTTCGGCCTATTGGTTAAAAAATGA
GCTGATTTAACAAAAATTTAACGCGAATTAATTCTGTGGAATGTGTGTCAGTTAGGGTGTGGAAAGTCCC
CAGGCTCCCCAGCAGGCAGAAGTATGCAAAGCATGCATCTCAATTAGTCAGCAACCAGGTGTGGAAAGTC
CCCAGGCTCCCCAGCAGGCAGAAGTATGCAAAGCATGCATCTCAATTAGTCAGCAACCATAGTCCCGCCC
CTAACTCCGCCCATCCCGCCCCTAACTCCGCCCAGTTCCGCCCATTCTCCGCCCCATGGCTGACTAATTT
TTTTTATTTATGCAGAGGCCGAGGCCGCCTCTGCCTCTGAGCTATTCCAGAAGTAGTGAGGAGGCTTTTT
TGGAGGCCTAGGCTTTTGCAAAAAGCTCCCGGGAGCTTGTATATCCATTTTCGGATCTGATCAGCACGTG
TTGACAATTAATCATCGGCATAGTATATCGGCATAGTATAATACGACAAGGTGAGGAACTAAACCATGGC
CAAGTTGACCAGTGCCGTTCCGGTGCTCACCGCGCGCGACGTCGCCGGAGCGGTCGAGTTCTGGACCGAC
CGGCTCGGGTTCTCCCGGGACTTCGTGGAGGACGACTTCGCCGGTGTGGTCCGGGACGACGTGACCCTGT
TCATCAGCGCGGTCCAGGACCAGGTGGTGCCGGACAACACCCTGGCCTGGGTGTGGGTGCGCGGCCTGGA
CGAGCTGTACGCCGAGTGGTCGGAGGTCGTGTCCACGAACTTCCGGGACGCCTCCGGGCCGGCCATGACC
GAGATCGGCGAGCAGCCGTGGGGGCGGGAGTTCGCCCTGCGCGACCCGGCCGGCAACTGCGTGCACTTCG
TGGCCGAGGAGCAGGACTGACACGTGCTACGAGATTTCGATTCCACCGCCGCCTTCTATGAAAGGTTGGG
CTTCGGAATCGTTTTCCGGGACGCCGGCTGGATGATCCTCCAGCGCGGGGATCTCATGCTGGAGTTCTTC
GCCCACCCCAACTTGTTTATTGCAGCTTATAATGGTTACAAATAAAGCAATAGCATCACAAATTTCACAA
ATAAAGCATTTTTTTCACTGCATTCTAGTTGTGGTTTGTCCAAACTCATCAATGTATCTTATCATGTCTG
TATACCGTCGACCTCTAGCTAGAGCTTGGCGTAATCATGGTCATAGCTGTTTCCTGTGTGAAATTGTTAT
CCGCTCACAATTCCACACAACATACGAGCCGGAAGCATAAAGTGTAAAGCCTGGGGTGCCTAATGAGTGA
GCTAACTCACATTAATTGCGTTGCGCTCACTGCCCGCTTTCCAGTCGGGAAACCTGTCGTGCCAGCTGCA
TTAATGAATCGGCCAACGCGCGGGGAGAGGCGGTTTGCGTATTGGGCGCTCTTCCGCTTCCTCGCTCACT
GACTCGCTGCGCTCGGTCGTTCGGCTGCGGCGAGCGGTATCAGCTCACTCAAAGGCGGTAATACGGTTAT
CCACAGAATCAGGGGATAACGCAGGAAAGAACATGTGAGCAAAAGGCCAGCAAAAGGCCAGGAACCGTAA
AAAGGCCGCGTTGCTGGCGTTTTTCCATAGGCTCCGCCCCCCTGACGAGCATCACAAAAATCGACGCTCA
AGTCAGAGGTGGCGAAACCCGACAGGACTATAAAGATACCAGGCGTTTCCCCCTGGAAGCTCCCTCGTGC
GCTCTCCTGTTCCGACCCTGCCGCTTACCGGATACCTGTCCGCCTTTCTCCCTTCGGGAAGCGTGGCGCT
TTCTCATAGCTCACGCTGTAGGTATCTCAGTTCGGTGTAGGTCGTTCGCTCCAAGCTGGGCTGTGTGCAC
GAACCCCCCGTTCAGCCCGACCGCTGCGCCTTATCCGGTAACTATCGTCTTGAGTCCAACCCGGTAAGAC
ACGACTTATCGCCACTGGCAGCAGCCACTGGTAACAGGATTAGCAGAGCGAGGTATGTAGGCGGTGCTAC
AGAGTTCTTGAAGTGGTGGCCTAACTACGGCTACACTAGAAGAACAGTATTTGGTATCTGCGCTCTGCTG
AAGCCAGTTACCTTCGGAAAAAGAGTTGGTAGCTCTTGATCCGGCAAACAAACCACCGCTGGTAGCGGTG
GTTTTTTTGTTTGCAAGCAGCAGATTACGCGCAGAAAAAAAGGATCTCAAGAAGATCCTTTGATCTTTTC
TACGGGGTCTGACGCTCAGTGGAACGAAAACTCACGTTAAGGGATTTTGGTCATGAGATTATCAAAAAGG
ATCTTCACCTAGATCCTTTTAAATTAAAAATGAAGTTTTAAATCAATCTAAAGTATATATGAGTAAACTT
GGTCTGACAGTTACCAATGCTTAATCAGTGAGGCACCTATCTCAGCGATCTGTCTATTTCGTTCATCCAT
AGTTGCCTGACTCCCCGTCGTGTAGATAACTACGATACGGGAGGGCTTACCATCTGGCCCCAGTGCTGCA
ATGATACCGCGAGACCCACGCTCACCGGCTCCAGATTTATCAGCAATAAACCAGCCAGCCGGAAGGGCCG
AGCGCAGAAGTGGTCCTGCAACTTTATCCGCCTCCATCCAGTCTATTAATTGTTGCCGGGAAGCTAGAGT
AAGTAGTTCGCCAGTTAATAGTTTGCGCAACGTTGTTGCCATTGCTACAGGCATCGTGGTGTCACGCTCG
TCGTTTGGTATGGCTTCATTCAGCTCCGGTTCCCAACGATCAAGGCGAGTTACATGATCCCCCATGTTGT
GCAAAAAAGCGGTTAGCTCCTTCGGTCCTCCGATCGTTGTCAGAAGTAAGTTGGCCGCAGTGTTATCACT
CATGGTTATGGCAGCACTGCATAATTCTCTTACTGTCATGCCATCCGTAAGATGCTTTTCTGTGACTGGT
GAGTACTCAACCAAGTCATTCTGAGAATAGTGTATGCGGCGACCGAGTTGCTCTTGCCCGGCGTCAATAC
GGGATAATACCGCGCCACATAGCAGAACTTTAAAAGTGCTCATCATTGGAAAACGTTCTTCGGGGCGAAA
ACTCTCAAGGATCTTACCGCTGTTGAGATCCAGTTCGATGTAACCCACTCGTGCACCCAACTGATCTTCA
GCATCTTTTACTTTCACCAGCGTTTCTGGGTGAGCAAAAACAGGAAGGCAAAATGCCGCAAAAAAGGGAA
TAAGGGCGACACGGAAATGTTGAATACTCATACTCTTCCTTTTTCAATATTATTGAAGCATTTATCAGGG
TTATTGTCTCATGAGCGGATACATATTTGAATGTATTTAGAAAAATAAACAAATAGGGGTTCCGCGCACA
TTTCCCCGAAAAGTGCCACCTGAC
Features (pLannotate 1.2.2; 39 found; start..end, strand, type, name):
     31..83      -  misc_feature   bom (fragment): basis of mobility region from pBR322
    238..617     +  enhancer       CMV enhancer: human cytomegalovirus immediate early enhancer
    618..817     +  promoter       CMV promoter: human cytomegalovirus (CMV) immediate early promoter
    835..1015    +  LTR            5' LTR (truncated): truncated 5' long terminal repeat (LTR) from HIV-1
   1062..1187    +  misc_feature   HIV-1 Ψ: packaging signal of human immunodeficiency virus type 1
   1171..1534    +  CDS            HIV-1 gag (fragment): gag protein from human immunodeficiency virus 1; gag
   1680..1913    +  misc_feature   RRE: The Rev response element (RRE) of HIV-1 allows for Rev-dependent mRNA export from the nucleus to the cytoplasm.
   2290..2390    +  CDS            Rev (fragment): human immunodeficiency virus 1 (HIV-1) Rev protein; rev; enhances nuclear export of unspliced and incompletely spliced viral mRNAs
   2440..2557    +  misc_feature   cPPT/CTS: central polypurine tract and central termination sequence of HIV-1
   2602..3048    +  promoter       hSyn promoter: human synapsin I promoter; confers neuron-specific expression (Kügler et al., 2003)
   3071..3130    +  CDS            Gap43 (fragment): NEUM_RAT - Experimental evidence at protein level: Swiss-Prot protein existence level 1. This protein is associated with nerve growth. It is a major component of the motile 'growth cones' that form the tips of elongating axons. Plays a role in axonal and dendritic filopodia induction (By similarity). From Rattus norvegicus (Rat).
   3137..3157    +  CDS            capTEV™ (fragment): composite tag for in vivo biotinylation, TEV protease cleavage, and 6xHis tagging
   3158..3190    +  CDS            T7 tag (gene 10 leader): leader peptide from bacteriophage T7 gene 10 promotes efficient translation in E. coli
   3194..3217    +  CDS            Xpress™ tag: Xpress™ epitope tag, including an enterokinase recognition and cleavage site
   3245..3301    +  CDS            calmodulin-binding peptide: calmodulin-binding peptide from avian smooth muscle myosin light chain kinase
   3307..4033    +  CDS            HyPerRed (fragment): red fluorescent genetically encoded indicator for H2O2 ()
   4040..4390    +  CDS            CALMA_ARBPU (fragment): Experimental evidence at protein level: Swiss-Prot protein existence level 1. Calmodulin mediates the control of a large number of enzymes, ion channels and other proteins by Ca(2+). Among the enzymes to be stimulated by the calmodulin-Ca(2+) complex are a number of protein kinases and phosphatases. From Arbacia punctulata (Punctuate sea urchin).
   4547..5467    +  CDS            Syp: SYPH_RAT - Experimental evidence at protein level: Swiss-Prot protein existence level 1. Possibly involved in structural functions as organizing other membrane components or in targeting the vesicles to the plasma membrane. Involved in the regulation of short-term and long-term synaptic plasticity (By similarity). From Rattus norvegicus (Rat).
   5513..5533    +  CDS            TEV site: tobacco etch virus (TEV) protease recognition and cleavage site
   5549..6430    +  CDS            HaloTag®: modified bacterial dehalogenase that forms covalent bonds with chloroalkane derivatives
   6460..6483    +  misc_feature   MCS (fragment): pBluescript multiple cloning site
   6483..7071    +  misc_feature   WPRE: woodchuck hepatitis virus posttranscriptional regulatory element
   7008..7589    +  CDS            nef (fragment): NEF_HV1H2 - Experimental evidence at protein level: Swiss-Prot protein existence level 1. Extracellular Nef protein targets CD4(+) T-lymphocytes for apoptosis by interacting with CXCR4 surface receptors. From Human immunodeficiency virus type 1 group M subtype B (isolate HXB2) (HIV-1).
   7596..7776    +  LTR            5' LTR (truncated): truncated 5' long terminal repeat (LTR) from HIV-1
   7808..8032    +  polyA_signal   bGH poly(A) signal: bovine growth hormone polyadenylation signal
   8036..8057    +  promoter       SV40 promoter (fragment): SV40 enhancer and early promoter
   8078..8506    +  rep_origin     f1 ori (sequence partly withheld): f1 bacteriophage origin of replication; arrow indicates direction of (+) strand synthesis
   8520..8849    +  promoter       SV40 promoter: SV40 enhancer and early promoter
   8897..8944    +  promoter       EM7 promoter: synthetic bacterial promoter&nbsp
   8963..9337    +  CDS            BleoR: antibiotic-binding protein; Sh ble from Streptoalloteichus hindustanus; confers resistance to bleomycin, phleomycin, and Zeocin™
   9347..9472    +  CDS            ble (fragment): BLE_KLEPN - Experimental evidence at protein level: Swiss-Prot protein existence level 1. Binding protein with a strong affinity to the bleomycin family of antibiotics. Binds to CL990; an antimitotic-antibiotic compound. From Klebsiella pneumoniae.
   9467..9588    +  polyA_signal   SV40 poly(A) signal: SV40 polyadenylation signal
   9659..9681    -  protein_bind   lac operator (fragment): The lac repressor binds to the lac operator to inhibit transcription in E. coli. This inhibition can be relieved by adding lactose or isopropyl-β-D-thiogalactopyranoside (IPTG). lac repressor encoded by lacI
   9685..9715    -  promoter       lac promoter: promoter for the E. coli lac operon
   9730..9751    -  protein_bind   CAP binding site: CAP binding activates transcription in the presence of cAMP. E. coli catabolite activator protein
   9764..9856    -  CDS            lacI (fragment): lac repressor; lacI; The lac repressor binds to the lac operator to inhibit transcription in E. coli. This inhibition can be relieved by adding lactose or isopropyl-β-D-thiogalactopyranoside (IPTG).
  10039..10627   -  rep_origin     ori: high-copy-number ColE1/pMB1/pBR322/pUC origin of replication
  10798..11658   -  CDS            AmpR: β-lactamase; bla; confers resistance to ampicillin, carbenicillin, and related antibiotics
  11659..11763   -  promoter       AmpR promoter: bla
