[The description below was written by a language model from this plasmid's Addgene catalogue record and pLannotate feature annotations shown in this document.]
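Description:
pFSW GAP43-jRGECO1a P2A Syp-Halo is an HIV-1-based lentiviral transfer plasmid of about 11.8 kb, built on the pFSW backbone for neuron-specific expression of two proteins from one transcript. It is propagated in E. coli through a high-copy ColE1/pUC-type origin with ampicillin selection. The backbone also carries an f1 origin and an SV40/EM7-driven bleomycin/Zeocin resistance cassette that lies outside the viral genome. Viral RNA is produced from a CMV enhancer/promoter fused to a truncated 5' LTR. This is followed by the Ψ packaging signal with a partial gag sequence, the Rev response element for Rev-dependent nuclear export, and the cPPT/CTS. A WPRE downstream of the payload enhances transcript expression, and a second truncated LTR and a bGH polyadenylation signal close the unit.

The roughly 3.4 kb insert is driven by the human synapsin I promoter. Its first open reading frame begins with a short fragment of rat GAP43, used here for axonal targeting, fused to the red calcium indicator jRGECO1a. The automated annotation resolves the sensor into its component modules: a leader with T7 and Xpress tags, a calmodulin-binding peptide, a red fluorescent protein core (matched to the related HyPerRed), and a calmodulin domain. According to the catalogue entry, a P2A sequence, which is not annotated in the feature table, separates the sensor from rat synaptophysin, which is joined through a TEV site to a C-terminal HaloTag. The HaloTag allows covalent labelling of this synaptic vesicle protein with chloroalkane ligands. The construct is intended for lentiviral delivery to neuronal cells, combining presynaptic calcium imaging with labelling of synaptic vesicles, as in optical studies of excitation-secretion coupling.
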