Addgene plasmid #185565: pFSW GAP43-jRGECO1a P2A Syp-Halo
Purpose: Expression of axonally-targeted jRGECO1a, a red Ca2+ sensor, along with synaptophysin-HaloTag in neuronal cells, separated by a P2A sequence
Depositing lab: Edwin Chapman. Depositing organization: University of Wisconsin, Madison. Publication: All-optical monitoring of excitation-secretion coupling demonstrates that SV2A functions downstream of evoked Ca(2+) entry. Bradberry MM, Chapman ER. J Physiol. 2022 Feb;600(3):645-654. doi: 10.1113/JP282601. Epub 2022 Jan 13. PubMed 34957569.
Backbone
  Vector backbone: pFSW
  Backbone size w/o insert (bp): 8400
  Total vector size (bp): 11800
  Vector type: Lentiviral
Growth in bacteria
  Bacterial resistance: Ampicillin, 100 μg/mL
  Growth temperature: 37°C
  Growth strain: NEB Stable
  Copy number: High Copy
Gene/Insert
  Gene/Insert name: GAP43-jRGECO1a P2A Syp-Halo
  Species: R. norvegicus (rat)
  Insert size (bp): 3400
  Tag / fusion protein: HaloTag (C terminal on insert)
  Cloning method: Gibson Cloning
  Sequencing primers: 5′ n/a
Terms and licenses: Academic/Nonprofit Terms; Industry Terms: Not Available to Industry
How to cite: pFSW GAP43-jRGECO1a P2A Syp-Halo was a gift from Edwin Chapman (Addgene plasmid # 185565 ; http://n2t.net/addgene:185565 ; RRID:Addgene_185565)
